>Addgene plasmid #54797 | mAzami Green-C1 (mAG) | depositor partial sequence | sequence record 85198 | insert sequence
TACGTATAGTCATCGCTATACCATGTGATGCGGTTTGGCAGTACATCAATGGCGTGATAGCGGTTGACTC
ACGGGATTTCAAGTCTCACCCATGACGTCAATGGGAGTTGTTTGGCACCAAAATCAACGGGACTTTCCAA
AATGTCGTAACAACTCCGCCCCATGACGCAAATGGGCGGTAGGCGTGTACGGTGGGAGGTCTATATAAGC
AGAGCTGGTTTAGTGAACCGTCAGATCCGCTAGCGCTACCGGTCGCCACCATGGTGAGCGTGATCAAGCC
CGAGATGAAGATCAAGCTGTGCATGAGGGGCACCGTGAACGGCCACAACTTCGTGATCGAGGGCGAGGGC
AAGGGCAACCCCTACGAGGGCACCCAGATCCTGGACCTGAACGTGACCGAGGGCGCCCCCCTGCCCTTCG
CCTACGACATCCTGACCACCGTGTTCCAGTACGGCAACAGGGCCTTCACCAAGTACCCCGCCGACATCCA
GGACTACTTCAAGCAGACCTTCCCCGAGGGCTACCACTGGGAGAGGAGCATGACCTACGAGGACCAGGGC
ATCTGCACCGCCACCAGCAACATCAGCATGAGGGGCGACTGCTTCTTCTACGACATCAGGTTCGACGGCA
CCAACTTCCCCCCCAACGGCCCCGTGATGCAGAAGAAGACCCTGAAGTGGGAGCCCAGCACCGAGAAGAT
GTACGTGGAGGACGGCGTGCTGAAGGGCGACGTGAACATGAGGCTGCTGCTGGAGGGCGGCGGCCACTAC
AGGTGCGACTTCAAGACCACCTACAAGGCCAAGAAGGAGGTGAGGCTGCCCGACGCCCACAAGATCGACC
ACAGGATCGAGATCCTGAAGCACGACAAGGACTACAACAAGGTGAAGCTGTACGAGAACGCCGTGGCCAG
GTACTCCATGCTGCCCAGCCAGGCCAAGTCCGGACTCAGATCTCGAGCTCAAGCTTCGAATTCTGCAGTC
GACGGTACCGCGGGCCCGGGATCCACCGGATCTAGATAACTGATCATAATCAGCCATACCACATTTGTAG
AGGTTTTACTTGCTTTAAAAACCTCCCACACCTCCCCCTGAACCTGAAACATAAATGAATGCAATTGTTG
TTGTTAACTTGTTTATTGCAGCTTATAATGGTTACAATAAAGCATAGCATCACAATTTCACAATAAAGCA
TTTTTTCACTGCATCTAGTGTGTTGTCAACTCATCATGT
