>Addgene plasmid #54797 | mAzami Green-C1 (mAG) | addgene partial sequence | sequence record 89905 | CMV-F 5'-CGCAAATGGGCGGTAGGCGTG-3'
ACCGTCAGATCCGCTAGCGCTACCGGTCGCCACCATGGTGAGCGTGATCAAGCCCGAGATGAAGATCAAG
CTGTGCATGAGGGGCACCGTGAACGGCCACAACTTCGTGATCGAGGGCGAGGGCAAGGGCAACCCCTACG
AGGGCACCCAGATCCTGGACCTGAACGTGACCGAGGGCGCCCCCCTGCCCTTCGCCTACGACATCCTGAC
CACCGTGTTCCAGTACGGCAACAGGGCCTTCACCAAGTACCCCGCCGACATCCAGGACTACTTCAAGCAG
ACCTTCCCCGAGGGCTACCACTGGGAGAGGAGCATGACCTACGAGGACCAGGGCATCTGCACCGCCACCA
GCAACATCAGCATGAGGGGCGACTGCTTCTTCTACGACATCAGGTTCGACGGCACCAACTTCCCCCCCAA
CGGCCCCGTGATGCAGAAGAAGACCCTGAAGTGGGAGCCCAGCACCGAGAAGATGTACGTGGAGGACGGC
GTGCTGAAGGGCGACGTGAACATGAGGCTGCTGCTGGAGGGCGGCGGCCACTACAGGTGCGACTTCAAGA
CCACCTACAAGGCCAAGAAGGAGGTGAGGCTGCCCGACGCCCACAAGATCGACCACAGGATCGAGATCCT
GAAGCACGACAAGGACTACAACAAGGTGAAGCTGTACGAGAACGCCGTGGCCAGGTACTCCATGCTGCCC
AGCCAGGCCAAGTCCGGACTCAGATCTCGAGCTCAAGCTTCGAATTCTGCAGTCGACGGTACCGCGGGCC
CGGGATCCACCGGATCTAGATAACTGATCATAATCAGCCATACCACATTTGTAGAGGTT
