[The description below was written by a language model from this plasmid's Addgene catalogue record.]
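Description:
mAzami Green-C1 (mAG) is an empty mammalian expression backbone of about 4.75 kb, designed for building fluorescent fusion proteins. It carries the coding sequence for monomeric Azami Green, a green-emitting fluorescent protein engineered as a monomer from a Galaxeidae coral protein, with recorded excitation and emission maxima of 492 nm and 505 nm. No gene of interest is present. In the "C1" layout the fluorescent protein sits upstream of the cloning site, so an inserted open reading frame placed in frame becomes fused at its N terminus to mAzami Green. The tag is accordingly listed as N-terminal on the backbone.

The plasmid is propagated in E. coli as a high-copy plasmid under kanamycin selection. It also provides a neomycin resistance marker, so transfected mammalian cells can be selected with G418, for example to derive stable lines. The record includes no feature table and does not state the promoter driving the fluorescent protein, the polyadenylation signal, the origin of replication or the composition of the multiple cloning site, so these cannot be specified here.

The vector is typically used to tag a protein of interest for live-cell or fixed-cell imaging of its subcellular localization. The monomeric form of the fluorophore is intended to reduce the oligomerization artefacts that can disturb the behaviour of fusion partners. Transfected without an insert, the vector would be expected to express the unfused fluorescent protein, which can serve as a green marker or as a control for localization experiments.
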