Addgene plasmid #54797: mAzami Green-C1 (mAG)
Purpose: (Empty Backbone) Localization: C1 Cloning Vector, Excitation: 492, Emission: 505
Depositing lab: Michael Davidson & Atsushi Miyawaki. Depositing organization: Florida State University, Tallahassee. Publication: A green-emitting fluorescent protein from Galaxeidae coral and its monomeric version for use in fluorescent labeling. Karasawa S, Araki T, Yamamoto-Hino M, Miyawaki A. J Biol Chem. 2003 Sep 5. 278(36):34167-71. 10.1074/jbc.M304063200 PubMed 12819206.
Backbone
  Vector backbone: mAzami Green
  Backbone size (bp): 4750
  Vector type: Mammalian Expression
  Selectable markers: Neomycin (select with G418)
  Tag / fusion protein: mAzami Green (N terminal on backbone)
Growth in bacteria
  Bacterial resistance: Kanamycin, 50 μg/mL
  Growth temperature: 37°C
  Growth strain: DH5alpha
  Copy number: High Copy
Gene/Insert
  Gene/Insert name: None
  Tag / fusion protein: mAzami Green (N terminal on backbone)
Resource information
  A portion of this plasmid was derived from a plasmid made by: A. Miyawaki, PMID 54797
Terms and licenses: Academic/Nonprofit Terms; Industry Terms: Not Available to Industry
Depositor comments: . Excitation = 492; Emission = 505
How to cite: mAzami Green-C1 (mAG) was a gift from Michael Davidson & Atsushi Miyawaki (Addgene plasmid # 54797 ; http://n2t.net/addgene:54797 ; RRID:Addgene_54797)
